Addgene plasmid #105186: pLN431 (FuGW-G8p-mKate2-1Pe )
Purpose: Module 3 - GAL4 synthetic promoter (with eight binding sites) drives the expression of mKate2 transcripts containing miR1-Bs(Pe)
Depositing lab: Timothy Lu. Depositing organization: Massachusetts Institute of Technology. Publication: Synthetic RNA-Based Immunomodulatory Gene Circuits for Cancer Immunotherapy. Nissim L, Wu MR, Pery E, Binder-Nissim A, Suzuki HI, Stupp D, Wehrspaun C, Tabach Y, Sharp PA, Lu TK. Cell. 2017 Nov 16;171(5):1138-1150.e15. doi: 10.1016/j.cell.2017.09.049. Epub 2017 Oct 19. PubMed 29056342.
Backbone
  Vector backbone: FUGW
  Vector type: Mammalian Expression, Lentiviral, Synthetic Biology
Growth in bacteria
  Bacterial resistance: Ampicillin, 100 μg/mL
  Growth temperature: 37°C
  Growth strain: NEB Stable
  Copy number: Unknown
Gene/Insert
  Gene/Insert name: G8p-mKate2-1Pe
  Species: Synthetic
Terms and licenses: Academic/Nonprofit Terms; Industry Terms: Not Available to Industry
How to cite: pLN431 (FuGW-G8p-mKate2-1Pe ) was a gift from Timothy Lu (Addgene plasmid # 105186 ; http://n2t.net/addgene:105186 ; RRID:Addgene_105186)
