[The description below was written by a language model from this plasmid's Addgene catalogue record and pLannotate feature annotations shown in this document.]
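Description:
pLN431 (FuGW-G8p-mKate2-1Pe) is a lentiviral transfer plasmid built on the FUGW backbone and serves as "Module 3" of a synthetic RNA-based gene circuit for mammalian cells. It is propagated in E. coli through a high-copy ColE1/pUC-type origin with ampicillin selection (AmpR). The backbone also carries an f1 origin and an SV40/EM7-driven BleoR cassette, which could confer Zeocin resistance. The viral portion has the usual layout: a CMV enhancer/promoter fused to a truncated HIV-1 5' LTR to drive genomic RNA production in packaging cells, followed by the Ψ packaging signal with adjoining gag fragment, the RRE for Rev-dependent nuclear export, the cPPT/CTS, a WPRE downstream of the payload to enhance transcript expression, and a truncated 3' LTR followed by a bGH polyadenylation signal. The env, gag and nef hits in the feature table are residual HIV-1 fragments, not functional genes, so packaging functions must be supplied in trans.

The payload is a synthetic GAL4-responsive promoter (G8p), described as containing eight GAL4 binding sites. The automated annotation detects only a small UAS fragment in this region. The promoter drives the red fluorescent protein mKate2, which the annotation labels as a TagRFP fragment, consistent with the two proteins' shared Entacmaea quadricolor origin. According to the record, the mKate2 transcript also carries miR1-Bs(Pe), presumably a binding site for a circuit microRNA designated miR1, although this element is not annotated in the table. Output should therefore need a GAL4-based transcriptional activator supplied by other circuit modules, and could also be repressed post-transcriptionally by the cognate microRNA. In the immunomodulatory cancer-targeting circuits from which this plasmid comes, it functions as a fluorescent reporter of circuit output.
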