Features (pLannotate 1.2.2; 30 found; start..end, strand, type, name):
      3..440     +  CDS            env (fragment): ENV_HV1H2 - Experimental evidence at protein level: Swiss-Prot protein existence level 1. [Transmembrane protein gp41]: Acts as a class I viral fusion protein. Under the current model, the protein has at least 3 conformational states: pre-fusion native state, pre-hairpin intermediate state, and post-fusion hairpin state. During fusion of viral and target intracellular membranes, the coiled coil regions (heptad repeats) assume a trimer-of-hairpins structure, positioning the fusion peptide in close proximity to the C-terminal region of the ectodomain. The formation of this structure appears to d
    489..606     +  misc_feature   cPPT/CTS: central polypurine tract and central termination sequence of HIV-1
    677..695     +  protein_bind   5X UAS (fragment): five tandem copies of the "ScaI site" 17-mer CGGAGTACTGTCCTCCG, an upstream activating sequence (UAS) that efficiently binds yeast Gal4 (Webster et al., 1988; Pfeiffer et al., 2010) GAL4
    950..1661    +  CDS            TagRFP (fragment): monomeric derivative of red fluorescent protein from Entacmaea quadricolor (Merzlyak et al., 2007) mammalian codon-optimized
   1695..1715    +  misc_feature   MCS (fragment): pBluescript multiple cloning site
   1715..2303    +  misc_feature   WPRE: woodchuck hepatitis virus posttranscriptional regulatory element
   2240..2821    +  CDS            nef (fragment): NEF_HV1H2 - Experimental evidence at protein level: Swiss-Prot protein existence level 1. Extracellular Nef protein targets CD4(+) T-lymphocytes for apoptosis by interacting with CXCR4 surface receptors. From Human immunodeficiency virus type 1 group M subtype B (isolate HXB2) (HIV-1).
   2828..3008    +  LTR            5' LTR (truncated): truncated 5' long terminal repeat (LTR) from HIV-1
   3040..3264    +  polyA_signal   bGH poly(A) signal: bovine growth hormone polyadenylation signal
   3268..3289    +  promoter       SV40 promoter (fragment): SV40 enhancer and early promoter
   3310..3738    +  rep_origin     f1 ori (sequence partly withheld): f1 bacteriophage origin of replication; arrow indicates direction of (+) strand synthesis
   3752..4081    +  promoter       SV40 promoter: SV40 enhancer and early promoter
   4129..4176    +  promoter       EM7 promoter: synthetic bacterial promoter&nbsp
   4195..4569    +  CDS            BleoR: antibiotic-binding protein; Sh ble from Streptoalloteichus hindustanus; confers resistance to bleomycin, phleomycin, and Zeocin™
   4579..4704    +  CDS            ble (fragment): BLE_KLEPN - Experimental evidence at protein level: Swiss-Prot protein existence level 1. Binding protein with a strong affinity to the bleomycin family of antibiotics. Binds to CL990; an antimitotic-antibiotic compound. From Klebsiella pneumoniae.
   4699..4820    +  polyA_signal   SV40 poly(A) signal: SV40 polyadenylation signal
   4893..4909    -  protein_bind   lac operator: The lac repressor binds to the lac operator to inhibit transcription in E. coli. This inhibition can be relieved by adding lactose or isopropyl-β-D-thiogalactopyranoside (IPTG). lac repressor encoded by lacI
   4917..4947    -  promoter       lac promoter: promoter for the E. coli lac operon
   4962..4983    -  protein_bind   CAP binding site: CAP binding activates transcription in the presence of cAMP. E. coli catabolite activator protein
   4996..5088    -  CDS            lacI (fragment): lac repressor; lacI; The lac repressor binds to the lac operator to inhibit transcription in E. coli. This inhibition can be relieved by adding lactose or isopropyl-β-D-thiogalactopyranoside (IPTG).
   5271..5859    -  rep_origin     ori: high-copy-number ColE1/pMB1/pBR322/pUC origin of replication
   6030..6890    -  CDS            AmpR: β-lactamase; bla; confers resistance to ampicillin, carbenicillin, and related antibiotics
   6891..6995    -  promoter       AmpR promoter: bla
   7054..7106    -  misc_feature   bom (fragment): basis of mobility region from pBR322
   7261..7640    +  enhancer       CMV enhancer: human cytomegalovirus immediate early enhancer
   7641..7840    +  promoter       CMV promoter: human cytomegalovirus (CMV) immediate early promoter
   7858..8038    +  LTR            5' LTR (truncated): truncated 5' long terminal repeat (LTR) from HIV-1
   8085..8210    +  misc_feature   HIV-1 Ψ: packaging signal of human immunodeficiency virus type 1
   8194..8557    +  CDS            HIV-1 gag (fragment): gag protein from human immunodeficiency virus 1; gag
   8703..8936    +  misc_feature   RRE: The Rev response element (RRE) of HIV-1 allows for Rev-dependent mRNA export from the nucleus to the cytoplasm.
>Addgene plasmid #105186 | pLN431 (FuGW-G8p-mKate2-1Pe ) | addgene full sequence | sequence record 201252 | Addgene NGS Result
CTGCTGTGCCTTGGAATGCTAGTTGGAGTAATAAATCTCTGGAACAGATTTGGAATCACACGACCTGGAT
GGAGTGGGACAGAGAAATTAACAATTACACAAGCTTAATACACTCCTTAATTGAAGAATCGCAAAACCAG
CAAGAAAAGAATGAACAAGAATTATTGGAATTAGATAAATGGGCAAGTTTGTGGAATTGGTTTAACATAA
CAAATTGGCTGTGGTATATAAAATTATTCATAATGATAGTAGGAGGCTTGGTAGGTTTAAGAATAGTTTT
TGCTGTACTTTCTATAGTGAATAGAGTTAGGCAGGGATATTCACCATTATCGTTTCAGACCCACCTCCCA
ACCCCGAGGGGACCCGACAGGCCCGAAGGAATAGAAGAAGAAGGTGGAGAGAGAGACAGAGACAGATCCA
TTCGATTAGTGAACGGATCGGCACTGCGTGCGCCAATTCTGCAGACAAATGGCAGTATTCATCCACAATT
TTAAAAGAAAAGGGGGGATTGGGGGGTACAGTGCAGGGGAAAGAATAGTAGACATAATAGCAACAGACAT
ACAAACTAAAGAATTACAAAAACAAATTACAAAAATTCAAAATTTTCGGGTTTATTACAGGGACAGCAGA
GATCCAGTTTGGTTAATGGATCCTCGATAGGTACCGAGTTTCTAGACGGAGTACTGTCCTCCGAGCGGAG
TACTGTCCTCCGACTCGAGCGGAGTACTGTCCTCCGATCGGAGTACTGTCCTCCGCGAATTCCGGAGTAC
TGTCCTCCGAAGACGCTAGACGGAGTACTGTCCTCCGAGCGGAGTACTGTCCTCCGACTCGAGCGGAGTA
CTGTCCTCCGGCTAGCGGGGGGCTATAAAAGGGGGTGGGGGCGTTCGTCCTCACTCTAGATCTGCGATCT
AAGTAAGCTTGGCATTCCGGTACTGTTGGTAAAGCCACCATGGTGTCTAAGGGCGAAGAGCTGATTAAGG
AGAACATGCACATGAAGCTGTACATGGAGGGCACCGTGAACAACCACCACTTCAAGTGCACATCCGAGGG
CGAAGGCAAGCCCTACGAGGGCACCCAGACCATGAGAATCAAGGTGGTCGAGGGCGGCCCTCTCCCCTTC
GCCTTCGACATCCTGGCTACCAGCTTCATGTACGGCAGCAAAACCTTCATCAACCACACCCAGGGCATCC
CCGACTTCTTTAAGCAGTCCTTCCCTGAGGGCTTCACATGGGAGAGAGTCACCACATACGAAGACGGGGG
CGTGCTGACCGCTACCCAGGACACCAGCCTCCAGGACGGCTGCCTCATCTACAACGTCAAGATCAGAGGG
GTGAACTTCCCATCCAACGGCCCTGTGATGCAGAAGAAAACACTCGGCTGGGAGGCCTCCACCGAGATGC
TGTACCCCGCTGACGGCGGCCTGGAAGGCAGAAGCGACATGGCCCTGAAGCTCGTGGGCGGGGGCCACCT
GATCTGCAACTTGAAGACCACATACAGATCCAAGAAACCCGCTAAGAACCTCAAGATGCCCGGCGTCTAC
TATGTGGACAGAAGACTGGAAAGAATCAAGGAGGCCGACAAAGAGACCTACGTCGAGCAGCACGAGGTGG
CTGTGGCCAGATACTGCGACCTCCCTAGCAAACTGGGGCACAAACTTAATTAGGCACCGCTTGAAGTCTT
TAATTAAATACCGGTCGATATCAAGCTTATCGATAATCAACCTCTGGATTACAAAATTTGTGAAAGATTG
ACTGGTATTCTTAACTATGTTGCTCCTTTTACGCTATGTGGATACGCTGCTTTAATGCCTTTGTATCATG
CTATTGCTTCCCGTATGGCTTTCATTTTCTCCTCCTTGTATAAATCCTGGTTGCTGTCTCTTTATGAGGA
GTTGTGGCCCGTTGTCAGGCAACGTGGCGTGGTGTGCACTGTGTTTGCTGACGCAACCCCCACTGGTTGG
GGCATTGCCACCACCTGTCAGCTCCTTTCCGGGACTTTCGCTTTCCCCCTCCCTATTGCCACGGCGGAAC
TCATCGCCGCCTGCCTTGCCCGCTGCTGGACAGGGGCTCGGCTGTTGGGCACTGACAATTCCGTGGTGTT
GTCGGGGAAATCATCGTCCTTTCCTTGGCTGCTCGCCTGTGTTGCCACCTGGATTCTGCGCGGGACGTCC
TTCTGCTACGTCCCTTCGGCCCTCAATCCAGCGGACCTTCCTTCCCGCGGCCTGCTGCCGGCTCTGCGGC
CTCTTCCGCGTCTTCGCCTTCGCCCTCAGACGAGTCGGATCTCCCTTTGGGCCGCCTCCCCGCATCGATA
CCGTCGACCTCGAGACCTAGAAAAACATGGAGCAATCACAAGTAGCAATACAGCAGCTACCAATGCTGAT
TGTGCCTGGCTAGAAGCACAAGAGGAGGAGGAGGTGGGTTTTCCAGTCACACCTCAGGTACCTTTAAGAC
CAATGACTTACAAGGCAGCTGTAGATCTTAGCCACTTTTTAAAAGAAAAGGGGGGACTGGAAGGGCTAAT
TCACTCCCAACGAAGACAAGATATCCTTGATCTGTGGATCTACCACACACAAGGCTACTTCCCTGATTGG
CAGAACTACACACCAGGGCCAGGGATCAGATATCCACTGACCTTTGGATGGTGCTACAAGCTAGTACCAG
TTGAGCAAGAGAAGGTAGAAGAAGCCAATGAAGGAGAGAACACCCGCTTGTTACACCCTGTGAGCCTGCA
TGGGATGGATGACCCGGAGAGAGAAGTATTAGAGTGGAGGTTTGACAGCCGCCTAGCATTTCATCACATG
GCCCGAGAGCTGCATCCGGACTGTACTGGGTCTCTCTGGTTAGACCAGATCTGAGCCTGGGAGCTCTCTG
GCTAACTAGGGAACCCACTGCTTAAGCCTCAATAAAGCTTGCCTTGAGTGCTTCAAGTAGTGTGTGCCCG
TCTGTTGTGTGACTCTGGTAACTAGAGATCCCTCAGACCCTTTTAGTCAGTGTGGAAAATCTCTAGCAGG
GCCCGTTTAAACCCGCTGATCAGCCTCGACTGTGCCTTCTAGTTGCCAGCCATCTGTTGTTTGCCCCTCC
CCCGTGCCTTCCTTGACCCTGGAAGGTGCCACTCCCACTGTCCTTTCCTAATAAAATGAGGAAATTGCAT
CGCATTGTCTGAGTAGGTGTCATTCTATTCTGGGGGGTGGGGTGGGGCAGGACAGCAAGGGGGAGGATTG
GGAAGACAATAGCAGGCATGCTGGGGATGCGGTGGGCTCTATGGCTTCTGAGGCGGAAAGAACCAGCTGG
GGCTCTAGGGGGTATCCCC
[124 nt withheld, positions 3310-3433]
C
[91 nt withheld, positions 3435-3525]
A
[49 nt withheld, positions 3527-3575]
CCTTTGACGTTGGAGTCCACGTTCTTT
[37 nt withheld, positions 3603-3639]
ACCCTATCTCGGTCTATTCTTTTGATTTATAAGGGATTTTGCCGATTTCGGCCTATTGGTTAAAAAATGA
GCTGATTTAACAAAAATTTAACGCGAATTAATTCTGTGGAATGTGTGTCAGTTAGGGTGTGGAAAGTCCC
CAGGCTCCCCAGCAGGCAGAAGTATGCAAAGCATGCATCTCAATTAGTCAGCAACCAGGTGTGGAAAGTC
CCCAGGCTCCCCAGCAGGCAGAAGTATGCAAAGCATGCATCTCAATTAGTCAGCAACCATAGTCCCGCCC
CTAACTCCGCCCATCCCGCCCCTAACTCCGCCCAGTTCCGCCCATTCTCCGCCCCATGGCTGACTAATTT
TTTTTATTTATGCAGAGGCCGAGGCCGCCTCTGCCTCTGAGCTATTCCAGAAGTAGTGAGGAGGCTTTTT
TGGAGGCCTAGGCTTTTGCAAAAAGCTCCCGGGAGCTTGTATATCCATTTTCGGATCTGATCAGCACGTG
TTGACAATTAATCATCGGCATAGTATATCGGCATAGTATAATACGACAAGGTGAGGAACTAAACCATGGC
CAAGTTGACCAGTGCCGTTCCGGTGCTCACCGCGCGCGACGTCGCCGGAGCGGTCGAGTTCTGGACCGAC
CGGCTCGGGTTCTCCCGGGACTTCGTGGAGGACGACTTCGCCGGTGTGGTCCGGGACGACGTGACCCTGT
TCATCAGCGCGGTCCAGGACCAGGTGGTGCCGGACAACACCCTGGCCTGGGTGTGGGTGCGCGGCCTGGA
CGAGCTGTACGCCGAGTGGTCGGAGGTCGTGTCCACGAACTTCCGGGACGCCTCCGGGCCGGCCATGACC
GAGATCGGCGAGCAGCCGTGGGGGCGGGAGTTCGCCCTGCGCGACCCGGCCGGCAACTGCGTGCACTTCG
TGGCCGAGGAGCAGGACTGACACGTGCTACGAGATTTCGATTCCACCGCCGCCTTCTATGAAAGGTTGGG
CTTCGGAATCGTTTTCCGGGACGCCGGCTGGATGATCCTCCAGCGCGGGGATCTCATGCTGGAGTTCTTC
GCCCACCCCAACTTGTTTATTGCAGCTTATAATGGTTACAAATAAAGCAATAGCATCACAAATTTCACAA
ATAAAGCATTTTTTTCACTGCATTCTAGTTGTGGTTTGTCCAAACTCATCAATGTATCTTATCATGTCTG
TATACCGTCGACCTCTAGCTAGAGCTTGGCGTAATCATGGTCATAGCTGTTTCCTGTGTGAAATTGTTAT
CCGCTCACAATTCCACACAACATACGAGCCGGAAGCATAAAGTGTAAAGCCTGGGGTGCCTAATGAGTGA
GCTAACTCACATTAATTGCGTTGCGCTCACTGCCCGCTTTCCAGTCGGGAAACCTGTCGTGCCAGCTGCA
TTAATGAATCGGCCAACGCGCGGGGAGAGGCGGTTTGCGTATTGGGCGCTCTTCCGCTTCCTCGCTCACT
GACTCGCTGCGCTCGGTCGTTCGGCTGCGGCGAGCGGTATCAGCTCACTCAAAGGCGGTAATACGGTTAT
CCACAGAATCAGGGGATAACGCAGGAAAGAACATGTGAGCAAAAGGCCAGCAAAAGGCCAGGAACCGTAA
AAAGGCCGCGTTGCTGGCGTTTTTCCATAGGCTCCGCCCCCCTGACGAGCATCACAAAAATCGACGCTCA
AGTCAGAGGTGGCGAAACCCGACAGGACTATAAAGATACCAGGCGTTTCCCCCTGGAAGCTCCCTCGTGC
GCTCTCCTGTTCCGACCCTGCCGCTTACCGGATACCTGTCCGCCTTTCTCCCTTCGGGAAGCGTGGCGCT
TTCTCATAGCTCACGCTGTAGGTATCTCAGTTCGGTGTAGGTCGTTCGCTCCAAGCTGGGCTGTGTGCAC
GAACCCCCCGTTCAGCCCGACCGCTGCGCCTTATCCGGTAACTATCGTCTTGAGTCCAACCCGGTAAGAC
ACGACTTATCGCCACTGGCAGCAGCCACTGGTAACAGGATTAGCAGAGCGAGGTATGTAGGCGGTGCTAC
AGAGTTCTTGAAGTGGTGGCCTAACTACGGCTACACTAGAAGAACAGTATTTGGTATCTGCGCTCTGCTG
AAGCCAGTTACCTTCGGAAAAAGAGTTGGTAGCTCTTGATCCGGCAAACAAACCACCGCTGGTAGCGGTG
GTTTTTTTGTTTGCAAGCAGCAGATTACGCGCAGAAAAAAAGGATCTCAAGAAGATCCTTTGATCTTTTC
TACGGGGTCTGACGCTCAGTGGAACGAAAACTCACGTTAAGGGATTTTGGTCATGAGATTATCAAAAAGG
ATCTTCACCTAGATCCTTTTAAATTAAAAATGAAGTTTTAAATCAATCTAAAGTATATATGAGTAAACTT
GGTCTGACAGTTACCAATGCTTAATCAGTGAGGCACCTATCTCAGCGATCTGTCTATTTCGTTCATCCAT
AGTTGCCTGACTCCCCGTCGTGTAGATAACTACGATACGGGAGGGCTTACCATCTGGCCCCAGTGCTGCA
ATGATACCGCGAGACCCACGCTCACCGGCTCCAGATTTATCAGCAATAAACCAGCCAGCCGGAAGGGCCG
AGCGCAGAAGTGGTCCTGCAACTTTATCCGCCTCCATCCAGTCTATTAATTGTTGCCGGGAAGCTAGAGT
AAGTAGTTCGCCAGTTAATAGTTTGCGCAACGTTGTTGCCATTGCTACAGGCATCGTGGTGTCACGCTCG
TCGTTTGGTATGGCTTCATTCAGCTCCGGTTCCCAACGATCAAGGCGAGTTACATGATCCCCCATGTTGT
GCAAAAAAGCGGTTAGCTCCTTCGGTCCTCCGATCGTTGTCAGAAGTAAGTTGGCCGCAGTGTTATCACT
CATGGTTATGGCAGCACTGCATAATTCTCTTACTGTCATGCCATCCGTAAGATGCTTTTCTGTGACTGGT
GAGTACTCAACCAAGTCATTCTGAGAATAGTGTATGCGGCGACCGAGTTGCTCTTGCCCGGCGTCAATAC
GGGATAATACCGCGCCACATAGCAGAACTTTAAAAGTGCTCATCATTGGAAAACGTTCTTCGGGGCGAAA
ACTCTCAAGGATCTTACCGCTGTTGAGATCCAGTTCGATGTAACCCACTCGTGCACCCAACTGATCTTCA
GCATCTTTTACTTTCACCAGCGTTTCTGGGTGAGCAAAAACAGGAAGGCAAAATGCCGCAAAAAAGGGAA
TAAGGGCGACACGGAAATGTTGAATACTCATACTCTTCCTTTTTCAATATTATTGAAGCATTTATCAGGG
TTATTGTCTCATGAGCGGATACATATTTGAATGTATTTAGAAAAATAAACAAATAGGGGTTCCGCGCACA
TTTCCCCGAAAAGTGCCACCTGACGTCGACGGATCGGGAGATCTCCCGATCCCCTATGGTGCACTCTCAG
TACAATCTGCTCTGATGCCGCATAGTTAAGCCAGTATCTGCTCCCTGCTTGTGTGTTGGAGGTCGCTGAG
TAGTGCGCGAGCAAAATTTAAGCTACAACAAGGCAAGGCTTGACCGACAATTGCATGAAGAATCTGCTTA
GGGTTAGGCGTTTTGCGCTGCTTCGCGATGTACGGGCCAGATATACGCGTTGACATTGATTATTGACTAG
TTATTAATAGTAATCAATTACGGGGTCATTAGTTCATAGCCCATATATGGAGTTCCGCGTTACATAACTT
ACGGTAAATGGCCCGCCTGGCTGACCGCCCAACGACCCCCGCCCATTGACGTCAATAATGACGTATGTTC
CCATAGTAACGCCAATAGGGACTTTCCATTGACGTCAATGGGTGGAGTATTTACGGTAAACTGCCCACTT
GGCAGTACATCAAGTGTATCATATGCCAAGTACGCCCCCTATTGACGTCAATGACGGTAAATGGCCCGCC
TGGCATTATGCCCAGTACATGACCTTATGGGACTTTCCTACTTGGCAGTACATCTACGTATTAGTCATCG
CTATTACCATGGTGATGCGGTTTTGGCAGTACATCAATGGGCGTGGATAGCGGTTTGACTCACGGGGATT
TCCAAGTCTCCACCCCATTGACGTCAATGGGAGTTTGTTTTGGCACCAAAATCAACGGGACTTTCCAAAA
TGTCGTAACAACTCCGCCCCATTGACGCAAATGGGCGGTAGGCGTGTACGGTGGGAGGTCTATATAAGCA
GCGCGTTTTGCCTGTACTGGGTCTCTCTGGTTAGACCAGATCTGAGCCTGGGAGCTCTCTGGCTAACTAG
GGAACCCACTGCTTAAGCCTCAATAAAGCTTGCCTTGAGTGCTTCAAGTAGTGTGTGCCCGTCTGTTGTG
TGACTCTGGTAACTAGAGATCCCTCAGACCCTTTTAGTCAGTGTGGAAAATCTCTAGCAGTGGCGCCCGA
ACAGGGACTTGAAAGCGAAAGGGAAACCAGAGGAGCTCTCTCGACGCAGGACTCGGCTTGCTGAAGCGCG
CACGGCAAGAGGCGAGGGGCGGCGACTGGTGAGTACGCCAAAAATTTTGACTAGCGGAGGCTAGAAGGAG
AGAGATGGGTGCGAGAGCGTCAGTATTAAGCGGGGGAGAATTAGATCGCGATGGGAAAAAATTCGGTTAA
GGCCAGGGGGAAAGAAAAAATATAAATTAAAACATATAGTATGGGCAAGCAGGGAGCTAGAACGATTCGC
AGTTAATCCTGGCCTGTTAGAAACATCAGAAGGCTGTAGACAAATACTGGGACAGCTACAACCATCCCTT
CAGACAGGATCAGAAGAACTTAGATCATTATATAATACAGTAGCAACCCTCTATTGTGTGCATCAAAGGA
TAGAGATAAAAGACACCAAGGAAGCTTTAGACAAGATAGAGGAAGAGCAAAACAAAAGTAAGACCACCGC
ACAGCAAGCGGCCGCTGATCTTCAGACCTGGAGGAGGAGATATGAGGGACAATTGGAGAAGTGAATTATA
TAAATATAAAGTAGTAAAAATTGAACCATTAGGAGTAGCACCCACCAAGGCAAAGAGAAGAGTGGTGCAG
AGAGAAAAAAGAGCAGTGGGAATAGGAGCTTTGTTCCTTGGGTTCTTGGGAGCAGCAGGAAGCACTATGG
GCGCAGCGTCAATGACGCTGACGGTACAGGCCAGACAATTATTGTCTGGTATAGTGCAGCAGCAGAACAA
TTTGCTGAGGGCTATTGAGGCGCAACAGCATCTGTTGCAACTCACAGTCTGGGGCATCAAGCAGCTCCAG
GCAAGAATCCTGGCTGTGGAAAGATACCTAAAGGATCAACAGCTCCTGGGGATTTGGGGTTGCTCTGGAA
AACTCATTTGCACCA
